>Addgene plasmid #243757 | SHC003BSDDelGFP-hCCDC32-3xFLAG | addgene full sequence | sequence record 499070 | Addgene NGS Result
GAGGGCCTATTTCCCATGATTCCTTCATATTTGCATATACGATACAAGGCTGTTAGAGAGATAATTGGAA
TTAATTTGACTGTAAACACAAAGATATTAGTACAAAATACGTGACGTAGAAAGTAATAATTTCTTGGGTA
GTTTGCAGTTTTAAAATTATGTTTTAAAATGGACTATCATATGCTTACCGTAACTTGAAAGTATTTCGAT
TTCTTGGCTTTATATATCTTGTGGAAAGGACGAAACACCGGTAGTTATTAATAGTAATCAATTACGGGGT
CATTAGTTCATAGCCCATATATGGAGTTCCGCGTTACATAACTTACGGTAAATGGCCCGCCTGGCTGACC
GCCCAACGACCCCCGCCCATTGACGTCAATAATGACGTATGTTCCCATAGTAACGCCAATAGGGACTTTC
CATTGACGTCAATGGGTGGAGTATTTACGGTAAACTGCCCACTTGGCAGTACATCAAGTGTATCATATGC
CAAGTACGCCCCCTATTGACGTCAATGACGGTAAATGGCCCGCCTGGCATTATGCCCAGTACATGACCTT
ATGGGACTTTCCTACTTGGCAGTACATCTACGTATTAGTCATCGCTATTACCATGGTGATGCGGTTTTGG
CAGTACATCAATGGGCGTGGATAGCGGTTTGACTCACGGGGATTTCCAAGTCTCCACCCCATTGACGTCA
ATGGGAGTTTGTTTTGGCACCAAAATCAACGGGACTTTCCAAAATGTCGTAACAACTCCGCCCCATTGAC
GCAAATGGGCGGTAGGCGTGTACGGTGGGAGGTCTATATAAGCAGAGCTGGTTTAGTGAACCGTCAGATC
CGCTAGCCTAGCCACCATGAAAATGTTTGAGAGCGCTGATTCAACTGCAACTAGATCTGGCCAGGATCTC
TGGGCTGAAATTTGTTCCTGTCTGCCAAATCCTGAACAAGAAGATGGTGCCAACAATGCATTCTCAGACT
CCTTTGTGGATTCTTGCCCTGAAGGTGAAGGCCAGAGGGAGGTGGCTGACTTTGCTGTCCAGCCAGCTGT
AAAGCCTTGGGCTCCCTTGCAGGATTCAGAGGTATACTTGGCTAGTCTAGAGAAGAAGCTAAGAAGAATC
AAAGGTTTAAATCAGGAAGTGACTTCCAAGGACATGCTTCGAACTCTGGCCCAAGCCAAGAAGGAATGCT
GGGATCGGTTCCTCCAGGAGAAGTTAGCTTCAGAGTTCTTTGTGGATGGACTTGATTCTGATGAGAGCAC
CTTGGAACATTTCAAGAGGTGGCTCCAGCCAGATAAAGTAGCCGTCAGCACAGAGGAGGTCCAGTATCTG
ATTCCTCCAGAGTCACAGGTTGAGAAGCCAGTGGCCGAGGACGAGCCAGCAGCCGGGGACAAGCCAGCAG
CAGCAGAACAGGAATTCGACTACAAAGACCATGACGGTGATTATAAAGATCATGACATCGATTACAAGGA
TGACGATGACAAGTAGGTCGACCCCCAGCATCCTGCAGAACGGGGGCCCCATGTTCGCCTTCCGCCGCGT
GGAGGAGGATCACAGCAACACCGAGCTGGGCATCGTGGAGTACCAGCACGCCTTCAAGACCCCGGATGCA
GATGCCGGTGAAGAATAAAATTCTCGACCTCGAGACAAATGGCAGTATTCATCCACAATTTTAAAAGAAA
AGGGGGGATTGGGGGGTACAGTGCAGGGGAAAGAATAGTAGACATAATAGCAACAGACATACAAACTAAA
GAATTACAAAAACAAATTACAAAAATTCAAAATTTTCGGGTTTATTACAGGGACAGCAGAGATCCACTTT
GGCCGCGGCTCGAGGGGGTTGGGGTTGCGCCTTTTCCAAGGCAGCCCTGGGTTTGCGCAGGGACGCGGCT
GCTCTGGGCGTGGTTCCGGGAAACGCAGCGGCGCCGACCCTGGGTCTCGCACATTCTTCACGTCCGTTCG
CAGCGTCACCCGGATCTTCGCCGCTACCCTTGTGGGCCCCCCGGCGACGCTTCCTGCTCCGCCCCTAAGT
CGGGAAGGTTCCTTGCGGTTCGCGGCGTGCCGGACGTGACAAACGGAAGCCGCACGTCTCACTAGTACCC
TCGCAGACGGACAGCGCCAGGGAGCAATGGCAGCGCGCCGACCGCGATGGGCTGTGGCCAATAGCGGCTG
CTCAGCAGGGCGCGCCGAGAGCAGCGGCCGGGAAGGGGCGGTGCGGGAGGCGGGGTGTGGGGCGGTAGTG
TGGGCCCTGTTCCTGCCCGCGCGGTGTTCCGCATTCTGCAAGCCTCCGGAGCGCACGTCGGCAGTCGGCT
CCCTCGTTGACCGAATCACCGACCTCTCTCCCCAGGGGGATCCCTAGCCACCATGCCTTTGTCTCAAGAA
GAATCCACCCTCATTGAAAGAGCAACGGCTACAATCAACAGCATCCCCATCTCTGAAGACTACAGCGTCG
CCAGCGCAGCTCTCTCTAGCGACGGCCGCATCTTCACTGGTGTCAATGTATATCATTTTACTGGGGGACC
TTGTGCAGAACTCGTGGTGCTGGGCACTGCTGCTGCTGCGGCAGCTGGCAACCTGACTTGTATCGTCGCG
ATCGGAAATGAGAACAGGGGCATCTTGAGCCCCTGCGGACGGTGCCGACAGGTGCTTCTCGATCTGCATC
CTGGGATCAAAGCCATAGTGAAGGACAGTGATGGACAGCCGACGGCAGTTGGGATTCGTGAATTGCTGCC
CTCTGGTTATGTGTGGGAGGGCTAAGGTACCTTTAAGACCAATGACTTACAAGGCAGCTGTAGATCTTAG
CCACTTTTTAAAAGAAAAGGGGGGACTGGAAGGGCTAATTCACTCCCAACGAAGACAAGATCTGCTTTTT
GCTTGTACTGGGTCTCTCTGGTTAGACCAGATCTGAGCCTGGGAGCTCTCTGGCTAACTAGGGAACCCAC
TGCTTAAGCCTCAATAAAGCTTGCCTTGAGTGCTTCAAGTAGTGTGTGCCCGTCTGTTGTGTGACTCTGG
TAACTAGAGATCCCTCAGACCCTTTTAGTCAGTGTGGAAAATCTCTAGCAGTAGTAGTTCATGTCATCTT
ATTATTCAGTATTTATAACTTGCAAAGAAATGAATATCAGAGAGTGAGAGGAACTTGTTTATTGCAGCTT
ATAATGGTTACAAATAAAGCAATAGCATCACAAATTTCACAAATAAAGCATTTTTTTCACTGCATTCTAG
TTGTGGTTTGTCCAAACTCATCAATGTATCTTATCATGTCTGGCTCTAGCTATCCCGCCCCTAACTCCGC
CCATCCCGCCCCTAACTCCGCCCAGTTCCGCCCATTCTCCGCCCCATGGCTGACTAATTTTTTTTATTTA
TGCAGAGGCCGAGGCCGCCTCGGCCTCTGAGCTATTCCAGAAGTAGTGAGGAGGCTTTTTTGGAGGCCTA
GGGACGTACCCAATTCGCCCTATAGTGAGTCGTATTACGCGCGCTCACTGGCCGTCGTTTTACAACGTCG
TGACTGGGAAAACCCTGGCGTTACCCAACTTAATCGCCTTGCAGCACATCCCCCTTTCGCCAGCTGGCGT
AATAGCGAAGAGGCCCGCACCGATCGCCCTTCCCAACAGTTGCGCAGCCTGAATGGCGAATGGG
[100 nt withheld, positions 3635-3734]
ATTCCCTTCCTTTCTCGCCACGTTC
[91 nt withheld, positions 3760-3850]
A
[49 nt withheld, positions 3852-3900]
CCTTTGACGTTGGAGTCCACGTTCTTT
[37 nt withheld, positions 3928-3964]
ACCCTATCTCGGTCTATTCTTTTGATTTATAAGGGATTTTGCCGATTTCGGCCTATTGGTTAAAAAATGA
GCTGATTTAACAAAAATTTAACGCGAATTTTAACAAAATATTAACGCTTACAATTTAGGTGGCACTTTTC
GGGGAAATGTGCGCGGAACCCCTATTTGTTTATTTTTCTAAATACATTCAAATATGTATCCGCTCATGAG
ACAATAACCCTGATAAATGCTTCAATAATATTGAAAAAGGAAGAGTATGAGTATTCAACATTTCCGTGTC
GCCCTTATTCCCTTTTTTGCGGCATTTTGCCTTCCTGTTTTTGCTCACCCAGAAACGCTGGTGAAAGTAA
AAGATGCTGAAGATCAGTTGGGTGCACGAGTGGGTTACATCGAACTGGATCTCAACAGCGGTAAGATCCT
TGAGAGTTTTCGCCCCGAAGAACGTTTTCCAATGATGAGCACTTTTAAAGTTCTGCTATGTGGCGCGGTA
TTATCCCGTATTGACGCCGGGCAAGAGCAACTCGGTCGCCGCATACACTATTCTCAGAATGACTTGGTTG
AGTACTCACCAGTCACAGAAAAGCATCTTACGGATGGCATGACAGTAAGAGAATTATGCAGTGCTGCCAT
AACCATGAGTGATAACACTGCGGCCAACTTACTTCTGACAACGATCGGAGGACCGAAGGAGCTAACCGCT
TTTTTGCACAACATGGGGGATCATGTAACTCGCCTTGATCGTTGGGAACCGGAGCTGAATGAAGCCATAC
CAAACGACGAGCGTGACACCACGATGCCTGTAGCAATGGCAACAACGTTGCGCAAACTATTAACTGGCGA
ACTACTTACTCTAGCTTCCCGGCAACAATTAATAGACTGGATGGAGGCGGATAAAGTTGCAGGACCACTT
CTGCGCTCGGCCCTTCCGGCTGGCTGGTTTATTGCTGATAAATCTGGAGCCGGTGAGCGTGGGTCTCGCG
GTATCATTGCAGCACTGGGGCCAGATGGTAAGCCCTCCCGTATCGTAGTTATCTACACGACGGGGAGTCA
GGCAACTATGGATGAACGAAATAGACAGATCGCTGAGATAGGTGCCTCACTGATTAAGCATTGGTAACTG
TCAGACCAAGTTTACTCATATATACTTTAGATTGATTTAAAACTTCATTTTTAATTTAAAAGGATCTAGG
TGAAGATCCTTTTTGATAATCTCATGACCAAAATCCCTTAACGTGAGTTTTCGTTTCACTGAGCGTCAGA
CCCCGTAGAAAAGATCAAAGGATCTTCTTGAGATCCTTTTTTTCTGCGCGTAATCTGCTGCTTGCAAACA
AAAAAACCACCGCTACCAGCGGTGGTTTGTTTGCCGGATCATGAGCTACCAACTCTTTTTCCGAAGGTAA
CTGGCTTCAGCAGAGCGCAGATACCAAATACTGTTCTTCTAGTGTAGCCGTAGTTAGGCCACCACTTCAA
GAACTCTGTAGCACCGCCTACATACCTCGCTCTGCTAATCCTGTTACCAGTGGCTGCTGCCAGTGGCGAT
AAGTCGTGTCTTACCGGGTTGGACTCAAGACGATAGTTACCGGATAAGGCGCAGCGGTCGGGCTGAACGG
GGGGTTCGTGCACACAGCCCAGCTTGGAGCGAACGACCTACACCGAACTGAGATACCTACAGCGTGAGCT
ATGAGAAAGCGCCACGCTTCCCGAAGGGAGAAAGGCGGACAGGTATCCGGTAAGCGGCAGGGTCGGAACA
GGAGAGCGCACGAGGGAGCTTCCAGGGGGAAACGCCTGGTATCTTTATAGTCCTGTCGGGTTTCGCCACC
TCTGACTTGAGCGTCGATTTTTGTGATGCTCGTCAGGGGGGCGGAGCCTATGGAAAAACGCCAGCAACGC
GGCCTTTTTACGGTTCCTGGCCTTTTGCTGGCCTTTTGCTCACATGTTCTTTCCTGCGTTATCCCCTGAT
TCTGTGGATAACCGTATTACCGCCTTTGAGTGAGCTGATACCGCTCGCCGCAGCCGAACGACCGAGCGCA
GCGAGTCAGTGAGCGAGGAAGCGGAAGAGCGCCCAATACGCAAACCGCCTCTCCCCGCGCGTTGGCCGAT
TCATTAATGCAGCTGGCACGACAGGTTTCCCGACTGGAAAGCGGGCAGTGAGCGCAACGCAATTAATGTG
AGTTAGCTCACTCATTAGGCACCCCAGGCTTTACACTTTATGCTTCCGGCTCGTATGTTGTGTGGAATTG
TGAGCGGATAACAATTTCACACAGGAAACAGCTATGACCATGATTACGCCAAGCGCGCAATTAACCCTCA
CTAAAGGGAACAAAAGCTGGAGCTGCAAGCTTAATGTAGTCTTATGCAATACTCTTGTAGTCTTGCAACA
TGGTAACGATGAGTTAGCAACATGCCTTACAAGGAGAGAAAAAGCACCGTGCATGCCGATTGGTGGAAGT
AAGGTGGTACGATCGTGCCTTATTAGGAAGGCAACAGACGGGTCTGACATGGATTGGACGAACCACTGAA
TTGCCGCATTGCAGAGATATTGTATTTAAGTGCCTAGCTCGATACATAAACGGGTCTCTCTGGTTAGACC
AGATCTGAGCCTGGGAGCTCTCTGGCTAACTAGGGAACCCACTGCTTAAGCCTCAATAAAGCTTGCCTTG
AGTGCTTCAAGTAGTGTGTGCCCGTCTGTTGTGTGACTCTGGTAACTAGAGATCCCTCAGACCCTTTTAG
TCAGTGTGGAAAATCTCTAGCAGTGGCGCCCGAACAGGGACTTGAAAGCGAAAGGGAAACCAGAGGAGCT
CTCTCGACGCAGGACTCGGCTTGCTGAAGCGCGCACGGCAAGAGGCGAGGGGCGGCGACTGGTGAGTACG
CCAAAAATTTTGACTAGCGGAGGCTAGAAGGAGAGAGATGGGTGCGAGAGCGTCAGTATTAAGCGGGGGA
GAATTAGATCGCGATGGGAAAAAATTCGGTTAAGGCCAGGGGGAAAGAAAAAATATAAATTAAAACATAT
AGTATGGGCAAGCAGGGAGCTAGAACGATTCGCAGTTAATCCTGGCCTGTTAGAAACATCAGAAGGCTGT
AGACAAATACTGGGACAGCTACAACCATCCCTTCAGACAGGATCAGAAGAACTTAGATCATTATATAATA
CAGTAGCAACCCTCTATTGTGTGCATCAAAGGATAGAGATAAAAGACACCAAGGAAGCTTTAGACAAGAT
AGAGGAAGAGCAAAACAAAAGTAAGACCACCGCACAGCAAGCGGCCGCTGATCTTCAGACCTGGAGGAGG
AGATATGAGGGACAATTGGAGAAGTGAATTATATAAATATAAAGTAGTAAAAATTGAACCATTAGGAGTA
GCACCCACCAAGGCAAAGAGAAGAGTGGTGCAGAGAGAAAAAAGAGCAGTGGGAATAGGAGCTTTGTTCC
TTGGGTTCTTGGGAGCAGCAGGAAGCACTATGGGCGCAGCGTCAATGACGCTGACGGTACAGGCCAGACA
ATTATTGTCTGGTATAGTGCAGCAGCAGAACAATTTGCTGAGGGCTATTGAGGCGCAACAGCATCTGTTG
CAACTCACAGTCTGGGGCATCAAGCAGCTCCAGGCAAGAATCCTGGCTGTGGAAAGATACCTAAAGGATC
AACAGCTCCTGGGGATTTGGGGTTGCTCTGGAAAACTCATTTGCACCACTGCTGTGCCTTGGAATGCTAG
TTGGAGTAATAAATCTCTGGAACAGATTTGGAATCACACGACCTGGATGGAGTGGGACAGAGAAATTAAC
AATTACACAAGCTTAATACACTCCTTAATTGAAGAATCGCAAAACCAGCAAGAAAAGAATGAACAAGAAT
TATTGGAATTAGATAAATGGGCAAGTTTGTGGAATTGGTTTAACATAACAAATTGGCTGTGGTATATAAA
ATTATTCATAATGATAGTAGGAGGCTTGGTAGGTTTAAGAATAGTTTTTGCTGTACTTTCTATAGTGAAT
AGAGTTAGGCAGGGATATTCACCATTATCGTTTCAGACCCACCTCCCAACCCCGAGGGGACCCGACAGGC
CCGAAGGAATAGAAGAAGAAGGTGGAGAGAGAGACAGAGACAGATCCATTCGATTAGTGAACGGATCTCG
ACGGTATCGATCACGAGACTAGCCTCGAGCGGCCGCCCCCTTCACC
Features (pLannotate 1.2.2; 30 found; start..end, strand, type, name):
      1..241     +  promoter       U6 promoter: RNA polymerase III promoter for human U6 snRNA
    312..615     +  enhancer       CMV enhancer: human cytomegalovirus immediate early enhancer
    616..819     +  promoter       CMV promoter: human cytomegalovirus (CMV) immediate early promoter
    857..1411    +  CDS            CCDC32: CCD32_HUMAN - Also known as C15orf57 Experimental evidence at protein level: Swiss-Prot protein existence level 1. From Homo sapiens (Human).
   1418..1483    +  CDS            3xFLAG: three tandem FLAG® epitope tags, followed by an enterokinase cleavage site
   1464..1625    +  CDS            TurboGFP (fragment): TurboGFP is a basic (constitutively fluorescent) green fluorescent protein published in 2006, derived from Pontellina plumata. It is reported to be a rapidly-maturing dimer with moderate acid sensitivity.
   1669..1786    +  misc_feature   cPPT/CTS: central polypurine tract and central termination sequence of HIV-1
   1835..2345    +  promoter       hPGK promoter: human phosphoglycerate kinase 1 promoter
   2363..2752    +  CDS            bsd: BSD_ASPTE - Experimental evidence at protein level: Swiss-Prot protein existence level 1. Catalyzes the deamination of the cytosine moiety of the antibiotics blasticidin S, cytomycin and acetylblasticidin S. From Aspergillus terreus.
   2748..2825    +  CDS            nef (fragment): NEF_HV1Z2 - Experimental evidence at protein level: Swiss-Prot protein existence level 1. Extracellular Nef protein targets CD4(+) T-lymphocytes for apoptosis by interacting with CXCR4 surface receptors. From Human immunodeficiency virus type 1 group M subtype D (isolate Z2/CDC-Z34) (HIV-1).
   2827..3060    +  LTR            3' LTR (ΔU3): self-inactivating 3' long terminal repeat (LTR) from HIV-1
   3132..3253    +  polyA_signal   SV40 poly(A) signal: SV40 polyadenylation signal
   3293..3428    +  rep_origin     SV40 ori: SV40 origin of replication
   3449..3467    -  promoter       T7 promoter: promoter for bacteriophage T7 RNA polymerase
   3475..3630    +  CDS            lacZα (fragment): LacZα fragment of β-galactosidase; lacZ fragment
   3635..4090    +  rep_origin     f1 ori (sequence partly withheld): f1 bacteriophage origin of replication; arrow indicates direction of (+) strand synthesis
   4116..4220    +  promoter       AmpR promoter: bla
   4221..5081    +  CDS            AmpR: β-lactamase; bla; confers resistance to ampicillin, carbenicillin, and related antibiotics
   5252..5840    +  rep_origin     ori: high-copy-number ColE1/pMB1/pBR322/pUC origin of replication
   6023..6115    +  CDS            lacI (fragment): lac repressor; lacI; The lac repressor binds to the lac operator to inhibit transcription in E. coli. This inhibition can be relieved by adding lactose or isopropyl-β-D-thiogalactopyranoside (IPTG).
   6128..6149    +  protein_bind   CAP binding site: CAP binding activates transcription in the presence of cAMP. E. coli catabolite activator protein
   6164..6194    +  promoter       lac promoter: promoter for the E. coli lac operon
   6202..6218    +  protein_bind   lac operator: The lac repressor binds to the lac operator to inhibit transcription in E. coli. This inhibition can be relieved by adding lactose or isopropyl-β-D-thiogalactopyranoside (IPTG). lac repressor encoded by lacI
   6263..6281    +  promoter       T3 promoter: promoter for bacteriophage T3 RNA polymerase
   6309..6535    +  promoter       RSV promoter: Rous sarcoma virus enhancer/promoter
   6536..6716    +  LTR            5' LTR (truncated): truncated 5' long terminal repeat (LTR) from HIV-1
   6763..6888    +  misc_feature   HIV-1 Ψ: packaging signal of human immunodeficiency virus type 1
   6872..7235    +  CDS            HIV-1 gag (fragment): gag protein from human immunodeficiency virus 1; gag
   7381..7614    +  misc_feature   RRE: The Rev response element (RRE) of HIV-1 allows for Rev-dependent mRNA export from the nucleus to the cytoplasm.
   7991..8091    +  CDS            Rev (fragment): human immunodeficiency virus 1 (HIV-1) Rev protein; rev; enhances nuclear export of unspliced and incompletely spliced viral mRNAs
