[The description below was written by a language model from this plasmid's Addgene catalogue record and pLannotate feature annotations shown in this document.]
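Description:
SHC003BSDDelGFP-hCCDC32-3xFLAG is a third-generation-style, self-inactivating HIV-1 lentiviral transfer plasmid for expressing human CCDC32 (coiled-coil domain-containing protein 32, also known as C15orf57) in mammalian cells. In bacteria it is maintained through a high-copy ColE1/pUC-type origin and selected with ampicillin via the β-lactamase gene. An f1 origin, an SV40 origin and leftover lac/T7/T3 cloning-vector elements are also present in the backbone. The viral portion consists of an RSV promoter driving a truncated 5' LTR, the Ψ packaging signal with an adjoining gag fragment, the Rev response element, a cPPT/CTS, and a ΔU3 3' LTR followed by an SV40 polyadenylation signal. Together these allow the genomic RNA to be transcribed, exported and packaged when helper functions are supplied in trans, while leaving the integrated provirus without LTR promoter activity.

Within the proviral region, the CMV immediate-early enhancer and promoter drive the CCDC32 coding sequence, which was cloned between NheI and EcoRI and is fused at its C terminus to a backbone-encoded 3xFLAG epitope for detection or immunoprecipitation. Only a short TurboGFP fragment remains downstream of the tag, consistent with the "DelGFP" designation indicating removal of the original reporter. A U6 promoter lies upstream of the CMV cassette, but no shRNA or other annotated feature follows it in the feature table. A separate human PGK promoter drives the blasticidin S deaminase gene, allowing blasticidin selection of transduced or transfected cells. The construct is intended for transient or stable expression of FLAG-tagged CCDC32, and the associated work concerns the role of this protein in assembly of the AP2 adaptor complex.
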