Addgene plasmid #243757: SHC003BSDDelGFP-hCCDC32-3xFLAG
Purpose: Express human CCDC32 in mammalian cells with 3xFLAG tag at C terminus.
Depositing lab: Jingshi Shen. Depositing organization: University of Colorado, Boulder. Publication: An AAGAB-to-CCDC32 handover mechanism controls the assembly of the AP2 adaptor complex. Wan C, Puscher H, Ouyang Y, Wu J, Tian Y, Li S, Yin Q, Shen J. Proc Natl Acad Sci U S A. 2024 Aug 20;121(34):e2409341121. doi: 10.1073/pnas.2409341121. Epub 2024 Aug 15. PubMed 39145939.
Backbone
  Vector backbone: SHC003BSDDelGFP-3xFLAG
  Vector type: Mammalian Expression, Lentiviral
  Selectable markers: Blasticidin
Growth in bacteria
  Bacterial resistance: Ampicillin, 100 μg/mL
  Growth temperature: 37°C
  Growth strain: NEB Stable
  Copy number: Unknown
Gene/Insert
  Gene/Insert name: Coiled-coil domain-containing protein 32
  Species: H. sapiens (human)
  Entrez Gene: CCDC32 (a.k.a. C15orf57, CFNDS)
  Promoter: CMV
  Tag / fusion protein: 3XFLAG (C terminal on backbone)
  Cloning method: Restriction Enzyme; 5′ cloning site NheI (not destroyed); 3′ cloning site EcoRI (not destroyed)
  Sequencing primers: 5′ CGCAAATGGGCGGTAGGCGTG
Terms and licenses: Academic/Nonprofit Terms; Industry Terms: Not Available to Industry
How to cite: SHC003BSDDelGFP-hCCDC32-3xFLAG was a gift from Jingshi Shen (Addgene plasmid # 243757 ; http://n2t.net/addgene:243757 ; RRID:Addgene_243757)
